>Addgene plasmid #57696 | tdEos-Zyxin-6 | depositor partial sequence | sequence record 88850 | insert sequence
GATCCGCTAGCGCTACCGGACTCAGATCTCGAGCTCAAGCTTCAATTCCATGGCGGCCCCCCGCCCGTCT
CCCGCGATCCCCGTTTCGGTCTCGGCTCCGGCTTTTTACGCCCCGCAGAAGAAGTTCGGCCCTGTGGTGG
CCCCAAAGCCCAAAGTGAATCCCTTCCGGCCCAGGGACAGCGAGCCTCCCCCGGCACCCGGGGCCCAGCG
CGCACAGATGGGCCGGGTGGGCGATATTCCCCCGCCGCCCCCGGAAGACTTTCCCCTGCCTCCACCTCCC
CTTGCTGGGGATGGCGACGATGCAGAGGGTGCTCTGGGAGGTGCCTTCCCGCCGCCCCCTCCCCCGATCG
AGGAATCATTTCCCCCTGCGCCTCTGGAGGAGGAGATCTTCCCTTCCCCGCCGCCTCCTCCGGAGGAGGA
GGGAGGGCCTGAGGCCCCCATACCGCCCCCACCACAGCCCAGGGAGAAGGTGAGCAGTATTGATTTGGAG
ATCGACTCTCTGTCCTCACTGCTGGATGACATGACCAAGAATGATCCTTTCAAAGCCCGGGTGTCATCTG
GATATGTGCCCCCACCAGTGGCCACTCCATTCAGTTCCAAGTCCAGTACCAAGCCTGCAGCCGGGGGCAC
AGCACCCCTGCCTCCTTGGAAGTCCCCTTCCAGCTCCCAGCCTCTGCCCCAGGTTCCGGCTCCGGCTCAG
AGCCAGACACAGTTCCATGTTCAGCCCCAGCCCCAGCCCAAGCCTCAGGTCCAACTCCATGTCCAGTCCC
AGACCCAGCCTGTGTCTTTGGCTAACACCCAGCCCCGAGGGCCCCCAGCCTCATCTCCGGCTCCAGCCCC
TAAGTTTTCTCCAGTGACTCCTAAGTTTACTCCTGTGGCTTCCAAGTTCAGTCCTGGAGCCCCAGGTGGA
TCTGGGTCACAACCAAATCAAAAATTGGGGCACCCCGAAGCTCTTTCTGCTGGCACAGGCTCCCCTCAAC
CTCCCAGCTTCACCTATGCCCAGCAGAGGGAGAAGCCCCGAGTGCAGGAGAAGCAGCACCCCGTGCCCCC
ACCGGCTCAGAACCAAAACCAGGTGCGCTCCCCTGGGGCCCCAGGGCCCCTGACTCTGAAGGAGGTGGAG
GAGCTGGAGCAGCTGACCCAGCAGCTAATGCAGGACATGGAGCATCCTCAGAGGCAGAATGTGGCTGTCA
ACGAACTCTGCGGCCGATGCCATCAACCCCTGGCCCGGGCGCAGCCAGCCGTCCGCGCTCTAGGGCAGCT
GTTCCACATCGCCTGCTTCACCTGCCACCAGTGTGCGCAGCAGCTCCAGGGCCAGCAGTTCTACAGTCTG
GAGGGGGCGCCGTACTGCGAGGGCTGTTACACTGACACCCTGGAGAAGTGTAACACCTGCGGGGAGCCCA
TCACTGACCGCATGCTGAGGGCCACGGGCAAGGCCTATCACCCGCACTGCTTCACCTGTGTGGTCTGCGC
CCGCCCCCTGGAGGGCACCTCCTTCATCGTGGACCAGGCCAACCGGCCCCACTGTGTCCCCGACTACCAC
AAGCAGTACGCCCCGAGGTGCTCCGTCTGCTCTGAGCCCATCATGCCTGAGCCTGGCCGAGATGAGACTG
TGCGAGTGGTCGCCCTGGACAAGAACTTCCACATGAAGTGTTACAAGTGTGAGGACTGCGGGAAGCCCCT
GTCGATTGAGGCAGATGACAATGGCTGCTTCCCCCTGGACGGTCACGTGCTCTGTCGGAAGTGCCACACT
GCTAGAGCCCAGACGGATCCACCGGTCGCCACCATGAGTGCGATTAAGCCAGACATGAAGATCAACCTCC
GTATGGAAGGCAACGTAAACGGGCACCACTTTGTGATCGACGGAGATGGTACAGGCAAGCCTTTTGAGGG
AAAACAGAGTATGGATCTTGAAGTCAAAGAGGGCGGACCTCTGCCTTTTGCCTTTGATATCCTGACCACT
GCATTCCATTACGGCAACAGGGTATTCGCCGAATATCCAGACCACATACAAGACTATTTTAAGCAGTCGT
TTCCTAAGGGGTATTCGTGGGAACGAAGCTTGACTTTCGAAGACGGGGGCATTTGCATTGCCAGAAACGA
CATAACAATGGAAGGGGACACTTTCTATAATAAAGTTCGATTTCACGGTGTAAACTTTCCCGCCAATGGT
CCAGTTATGCAGAAGAAGACGCTGAAATGGGAGCCCTCCACTGAGAAAATGTATGTGCGTGATGGAGTGC
TGACTGGTGATATTCGCATGGCTTTGTTGCTTGAAGGAAATGCCCATTACCGATGTGACTTCAGAACTAC
TTACAAAGCTAAGGAGAAGGGTGTCAAGTTACCAGGCTACCACTTTGTGGACCACTGCATTGAGATTTTA
AGCCATGACAAAGATTACAACAAGGTTAAGCTGTATGAGCATGCTGTTGCTCATTCTGGATTGCCTGACA
ATGCCAGACGATCCGGTAGCGGTCACGGTACTGGTTCTACTGGTTCTGGTTCTTCTGAGAGTGCGATTAA
GCCAGACATGAAGATCAACCTCCGTATGGAAGGCAACGTAAACGGGCACCACTTTGTGATCGACGGAGAT
GGTACAGGCAAGCCTTTTGAGGGAAAACAGAGTATGGATCTTGAAGTCAAAGAGGGCGGACCTCTGCCTT
TTGCCTTTGATATCCTGACCACTGCATTCCATTACGGCAACAGGGTATTCGCCGAATATCCAGACCACAT
ACAAGACTATTTTAAGCAGTCGTTTCCTAAGGGGTATTCGTGGGAACGAAGCTTGACTTTCGAAGACGGG
GGCATTTGCATTGCCAGAAACGACATAACAATGGAAGGGGACACTTTCTATAATAAAGTTCGATTTCACG
GTGTAAACTTTCCCGCCAATGGTCCAGTTATGCAGAAGAAGACGCTGAAATGGGAGCCCTCCACTGAGAA
AATGTATGTGCGTGATGGAGTGCTGACTGGTGATATTCGCATGGCTTTGTTGCTTGAAGGAAATGCCCAT
TACCGATGTGACTTCAGAACTACTTACAAAGCTAAGGAGAAGGGTGTCAAGTTACCAGGCTACCACTTTG
TGGACCACTGCATTGAGATTTTAAGCCATGACAAAGATTACAACAAGGTTAAGCTGTATGAGCATGCTGT
TGCTCATTCTGGATTGCCTGACAATGCCAGACGATAAGCGGCCGCGACTCTAGATCATAATCAGCCATAC
CACATTGAG
