[The description below was written by a language model from this plasmid's Addgene catalogue record.]
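Description:
tdEos-Zyxin-6 is a mammalian expression plasmid that produces human zyxin (ZYX) fused to the photoconvertible fluorescent protein tdEos. It is built on a tdEos vector backbone of about 4.75 kb (excluding the insert) and is propagated in E. coli as a high-copy plasmid under kanamycin selection. A neomycin resistance marker allows G418 selection of transfected mammalian cells. No feature table accompanies the record, so the origin of replication and the exact layout of the marker cassette are not stated. The listed sequencing primers imply that the expression unit lies between a CMV promoter and an SV40 polyadenylation signal.

The CMV promoter gives strong constitutive transcription of the fusion in most mammalian cell types. Zyxin is a LIM-domain protein that concentrates at focal adhesions, and the record gives focal adhesions as the intended localization of the fusion. tdEos is a tandem-dimer form of Eos, which behaves as a pseudo-monomeric tag. In its native state it fluoresces green (excitation 505 nm, emission 516 nm), and after photoconversion, typically with near-UV light, it fluoresces red (excitation 569 nm, emission 581 nm). The record does not say explicitly whether the tag is at the N- or C-terminus of zyxin, nor does it describe the linker; the "6" in the name may refer to linker length, but this is not confirmed.

The associated publication concerns interferometric super-resolution fluorescence microscopy. This fits the construct's use as a focal adhesion marker for photoactivated localization imaging, and for tracking or pulse-labelling zyxin populations in cells.
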