Addgene plasmid #57696: tdEos-Zyxin-6
Purpose: Localization: Focal Adhesions, Excitation: 505 / 569, Emission: 516 / 581
Depositing lab: Michael Davidson. Depositing organization: Florida State University, Tallahassee. Publication: Interferometric fluorescent super-resolution microscopy resolves 3D cellular ultrastructure. Shtengel G, Galbraith JA, Galbraith CG, Lippincott-Schwartz J, Gillette JM, Manley S, Sougrat R, Waterman CM, Kanchanawong P, Davidson MW, Fetter RD, Hess HF. Proc Natl Acad Sci U S A. 2009 Mar 3;106(9):3125-30. doi: 10.1073/pnas.0813131106. Epub 2009 Feb 6. PubMed 19202073.
Backbone
  Vector backbone: tdEos
  Backbone size w/o insert (bp): 4750
  Vector type: Mammalian Expression
  Selectable markers: Neomycin (select with G418)
Growth in bacteria
  Bacterial resistance: Kanamycin, 50 μg/mL
  Growth temperature: 37°C
  Growth strain: DH5alpha
  Copy number: High Copy
Gene/Insert
  Gene/Insert name: Zyxin (alt name: NM_003461)
  Species: H. sapiens (human)
  Entrez Gene: ZYX (a.k.a. ESP-2, HED-2)
  Promoter: CMV
  Tag / fusion protein: tdEos
  Cloning method: Unknown
  Sequencing primers: 5′ CMV-F; 3′ SV40pA-R
Terms and licenses: Academic/Nonprofit Terms; Industry Terms
Depositor comments: . Excitation = 505 / 569; Emission = 516 / 581
How to cite: tdEos-Zyxin-6 was a gift from Michael Davidson (Addgene plasmid # 57696 ; http://n2t.net/addgene:57696 ; RRID:Addgene_57696)
